Addgene plasmid #58870: CD4_LD 0_TEV
Purpose: MESA protease chain with CD4 ectodomain and no linker domain
Depositing lab: Joshua Leonard. Depositing organization: Northwestern University. Publication: Modular Extracellular Sensor Architecture for Engineering Mammalian Cell-based Devices. Daringer NM, Dudek RM, Schwarz KA, Leonard JN. ACS Synth Biol. 2014 Mar 11. 10.1021/sb400128g PubMed 24611683.
Backbone
  Vector backbone: pAAV
  Backbone size w/o insert (bp): 5520
  Total vector size (bp): 7474
  Vector type: Mammalian Expression, AAV
Growth in bacteria
  Bacterial resistance: Ampicillin, 100 μg/mL
  Growth temperature: 37°C
  Growth strain: NEB Stable
  Copy number: Unknown
Gene/Insert
  Gene/Insert name: MESA protease chain with CD4 ectodomain and TEV protease
  Species: Synthetic
  Insert size (bp): 1953
  Promoter: CMV
  Cloning method: Restriction Enzyme; 5′ cloning site NheI (not destroyed); 3′ cloning site NotI (not destroyed)
  Sequencing primers: 5′ ATGTGCCGAGCCATCTCTCT; 3′ CTAATTCATGAGTTGAGTCG
Terms and licenses: Academic/Nonprofit Terms; Industry Terms: Not Available to Industry
How to cite: CD4_LD 0_TEV was a gift from Joshua Leonard (Addgene plasmid # 58870 ; http://n2t.net/addgene:58870 ; RRID:Addgene_58870)
