[The description below was written by a language model from this plasmid's Addgene catalogue record and pLannotate feature annotations shown in this document.]
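Description:
CD4_LD 0_TEV is a 7,474 bp mammalian expression plasmid built on a pAAV backbone. It encodes the protease chain of a Modular Extracellular Sensor Architecture (MESA) receptor. The plasmid is propagated in E. coli through a high-copy ColE1/pUC-type origin and selected with ampicillin via the β-lactamase gene. An f1 origin and assorted backbone remnants (fragments of lacZα, M13 genes, bom, rop and lacI) are also annotated. AAV2 inverted terminal repeats flank the expression cassette, one of them spanning the sequence origin. The cassette is therefore laid out as an AAV transfer vector, although the record only describes the plasmid's purpose as expressing the MESA chain.

The roughly 1.95 kb synthetic insert was cloned between NheI and NotI downstream of the CMV immediate-early enhancer and promoter, and it is terminated by a human β-globin polyadenylation signal. A short T7 promoter lies just upstream of the coding region. The annotated open reading frame begins with a large fragment matching mouse CD4, which serves as the ectodomain. This is followed by a short fragment matching mouse CD28, whose position is consistent with a membrane-spanning segment, although the record does not label it as such. The tobacco etch virus (TEV) protease comes next as the intracellular domain. "LD 0" means that no linker domain was included in this chain.

In the MESA design, a protease chain such as this one is paired with a separate target chain. When the ectodomains bring the two chains together, the protease can cleave its partner and release a signalling output. This construct supplies the protease half of the pair and serves as a variant for characterising how linker length affects receptor behaviour in mammalian cells.
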