Features (pLannotate 1.2.2; 22 found; start..end, strand, type, name):
    175..554     +  enhancer       CMV enhancer: human cytomegalovirus immediate early enhancer
    555..758     +  promoter       CMV promoter: human cytomegalovirus (CMV) immediate early promoter
    754..787     +  LTR            5' LTR (truncated) (fragment): truncated 5' long terminal repeat (LTR) from HIV-1
    803..821     +  promoter       T7 promoter: promoter for bacteriophage T7 RNA polymerase
    847..2016    +  CDS            Cd4 (fragment): CD4_MOUSE - Experimental evidence at protein level: Swiss-Prot protein existence level 1. Integral membrane glycoprotein that plays an essential role in the immune response and serves multiple functions in responses against both external and internal offenses. In T-cells, functions primarily as a coreceptor for MHC class II molecule:peptide complex. The antigens presented by class II peptides are derived from extracellular proteins while class I peptides are derived from cytosolic proteins. Interacts simultaneously with the T-cell receptor (TCR) and the MHC class II presented by antigen presen
   2008..2094    +  CDS            Cd28 (fragment): CD28_MOUSE - Experimental evidence at protein level: Swiss-Prot protein existence level 1. Involved in T-cell activation, the induction of cell proliferation and cytokine production and promotion of T-cell survival. Enhances the production of IL4 and IL10 in T-cells in conjunction with TCR/CD3 ligation and CD40L costimulation. From Mus musculus (Mouse).
   2098..2799    +  CDS            TEV protease: tobacco etch virus protease (Kapust et al., 2001)
   2803..2825    -  misc_feature   MCS (fragment): pBluescript multiple cloning site
   2840..2917    +  CDS            HBB (fragment): HBB_PONPY - Experimental evidence at transcript level: Swiss-Prot protein existence level 2. Involved in oxygen transport from the lung to the various peripheral tissues. From Pongo pygmaeus (Bornean orangutan).
   2921..3313    +  polyA_signal   β-globin poly(A): human β-globin polyadenylation signal
   3674..3801    +  repeat_region  AAV2 ITR (fragment): inverted terminal repeat of adeno-associated virus serotype 2 inverted
   3799..3871    +  CDS            lacZα (fragment): LacZα fragment of β-galactosidase; lacZ fragment
   3880..4233    +  CDS            M13 gene IV (fragment) (sequence partly withheld): pIV; IV; phage assembly
   4221..4676    +  rep_origin     f1 ori (sequence partly withheld): f1 bacteriophage origin of replication; arrow indicates direction of (+) strand synthesis
   4739..5142    +  CDS            M13 gene II (fragment) (sequence partly withheld): pII; II; replication
   5149..5248    -  misc_feature   bom (fragment): basis of mobility region from pBR322
   5350..5385    -  CDS            rop (fragment): Rop protein, which maintains plasmids at low copy number; rop
   5480..5584    +  promoter       AmpR promoter: bla
   5585..6445    +  CDS            AmpR: β-lactamase; bla; confers resistance to ampicillin, carbenicillin, and related antibiotics
   6616..7204    +  rep_origin     ori: high-copy-number ColE1/pMB1/pBR322/pUC origin of replication
   7387..7441    +  CDS            lacI (fragment): lac repressor; lacI; The lac repressor binds to the lac operator to inhibit transcription in E. coli. This inhibition can be relieved by adding lactose or isopropyl-β-D-thiogalactopyranoside (IPTG).
   7440..99      -  repeat_region  AAV2 ITR (across the origin): inverted terminal repeat of adeno-associated virus serotype 2 inverted
>Addgene plasmid #58870 | CD4_LD 0_TEV | depositor full sequence | sequence record 94231 | CD4_LD 0_TEV sequence 7474 bps
GGGCAAAGCCCGGGCGTCGGGCGACCTTTGGTCGCCCGGCCTCAGTGAGCGAGCGAGCGCGCAGAGAGGG
AGTGGCCAACTCCATCACTAGGGGTTCCTTGTAGTTAATGATTAACCCGCCATGCTACTTATCTACGTAG
CCATGCTCTAGGGATCCGGCCAGATATACGCGTTGACATTGATTATTGACTAGTTATTAATAGTAATCAA
TTACGGGGTCATTAGTTCATAGCCCATATATGGAGTTCCGCGTTACATAACTTACGGTAAATGGCCCGCC
TGGCTGACCGCCCAACGACCCCCGCCCATTGACGTCAATAATGACGTATGTTCCCATAGTAACGCCAATA
GGGACTTTCCATTGACGTCAATGGGTGGAGTATTTACGGTAAACTGCCCACTTGGCAGTACATCAAGTGT
ATCATATGCCAAGTACGCCCCCTATTGACGTCAATGACGGTAAATGGCCCGCCTGGCATTATGCCCAGTA
CATGACCTTATGGGACTTTCCTACTTGGCAGTACATCTACGTATTAGTCATCGCTATTACCATGGTGATG
CGGTTTTGGCAGTACATCAATGGGCGTGGATAGCGGTTTGACTCACGGGGATTTCCAAGTCTCCACCCCA
TTGACGTCAATGGGAGTTTGTTTTGGCACCAAAATCAACGGGACTTTCCAAAATGTCGTAACAACTCCGC
CCCATTGACGCAAATGGGCGGTAGGCGTGTACGGTGGGAGGTCTATATAAGCAGAGCTCTCTGGCTAACT
AGAGAACCCACTGCTTACTGGCTTATCGAAATTAATACGACTCACTATAGGGAGACCCAAGCTGGCTAGC
GCCATCATGTGCCGAGCCATCTCTCTTAGGCGCTTGCTGCTGCTGCTGCTGCAGCTGTCACAACTCCTAG
CTGTCACTCAAGGGAAGACGCTGGTGCTGGGGAAGGAAGGGGAATCAGCAGAACTGCCCTGCGAGAGTTC
CCAGAAGAAGATCACAGTCTTCACCTGGAAGTTCTCTGACCAGAGGAAGATTCTGGGGCAGCATGGCAAA
GGTGTATTAATTAGAGGAGGTTCGCCTTCGCAGTTTGATCGTTTTGATTCCAAAAAAGGGGCATGGGAGA
AAGGATCGTTTCCTCTCATCATCAATAAACTTAAGATGGAAGACTCTCAGACTTATATCTGTGAGCTGGA
GAACAGGAAAGAGGAGGTGGAGTTGTGGGTGTTCAAAGTGACCTTCAGTCCGGGTACCAGCCTGTTGCAA
GGGCAGAGCCTGACCCTGACCTTGGATAGCAACTCTAAGGTCTCTAACCCCTTGACAGAGTGCAAACACA
AAAAGGGTAAAGTTGTCAGTGGTTCCAAAGTTCTCTCCATGTCCAACCTAAGGGTTCAGGACAGCGACTT
CTGGAACTGCACCGTGACCCTGGACCAGAAAAAGAACTGGTTCGGCATGACACTCTCAGTGCTGGGTTTT
CAGAGCACAGCTATCACGGCCTATAAGAGTGAGGGAGAGTCAGCGGAGTTCTCCTTCCCACTCAACTTTG
CAGAGGAAAACGGGTGGGGAGAGCTGATGTGGAAGGCAGAGAAGGATTCTTTCTTCCAGCCCTGGATCTC
CTTCTCCATAAAGAACAAAGAGGTGTCCGTACAAAAGTCCACCAAAGACCTCAAGCTCCAGCTGAAGGAA
ACGCTCCCACTCACCCTCAAGATACCCCAGGTCTCGCTTCAGTTTGCTGGTTCTGGCAACCTGACTCTGA
CTCTGGACAAAGGGACACTGCATCAGGAAGTGAACCTGGTGGTGATGAAAGTGGCTCAGCTCAACAATAC
TTTGACCTGTGAGGTGATGGGACCTACCTCTCCCAAGATGAGACTGACCCTGAAGCAGGAGAACCAGGAG
GCCAGGGTCTCTGAGGAGCAGAAAGTAGTTCAAGTGGTGGCCCCTGAGACAGGGCTGTGGCAGTGTCTAC
TGAGTGAAGGTGATAAGGTCAAGATGGACTCCAGGATCCAGGTTTTATCCAGAGGGAAGCTTTTTTGGGC
ACTGGTCGTGGTTGCTGGAGTCCTGTTTTGTTATGGCTTGCTAGTGACAGTGGCTCTTTGTGTTGAGAGC
TTGTTTAAGGGGCCGCGTGATTACAACCCGATATCGAGCACCATTTGTCATTTGACGAATGAATCTGATG
GGCACACAACATCGTTGTATGGTATTGGATTTGGTCCCTTCATCATTACAAACAAGCACTTGTTTAGAAG
AAATAATGGAACACTGTTGGTCCAATCACTACATGGTGTATTCAAGGTCAAGAACACCACGACTTTGCAA
CAACACCTCATTGATGGGAGGGACATGATAATTATTCGCATGCCTAAGGATTTCCCACCATTTCCTCAAA
AGCTGAAATTTAGAGAGCCACAAAGGGAAGAGCGCATATGTCTTGTGACAACCAACTTCCAAACTAAGAG
CATGTCTAGCATGGTGTCAGACACTAGTTGCACATTCCCTTCATCTGATGGCATATTCTGGAAGCATTGG
ATTCAAACCAAGGATGGGCAGTGTGGCAGTCCATTAGTATCAACTAGAGATGGGTTCATTGTTGGTATAC
ACTCAGCATCGAATTTCACCAACACAAACAATTATTTCACAAGCGTGCCGAAAAACTTCATGGAATTGTT
GACAAATCAGGAGGCGCAGCAGTGGGTTAGTGGTTGGCGATTAAATGCTGACTCAGTATTGTGGGGGGGC
CATAAAGTTTTCATGGTGAAACCTGAAGAGCCTTTTCAGCCAGTTAAGGAAGCGACTCAACTCATGAATT
AGGCGGCCGCCACCGCGGTGGAGCTGTTTAAACCTCGAGCAATTCACCCCACCAGTGCAGGCTGCCTATC
AGAAAGTGGTGGCTGGTGTGGCTAATGCCCTGGCCCACAAGTATCACTAAGCTCGCTTTCTTGCTGTCCA
ATTTCTATTAAAGGTTCCTTTGTTCCCTAAGTCCAACTACTAAACTGGGGATATTATGAAGGGCCTTGAG
CATCTGGATTCTGCCTAATAAAAAACATTTATTTTCATTGCAATGATGTATTTAAATTATTTCTGAATAT
TTTACTAAAAAGGGAATGTGGGAGGTCAGTGCATTTAAAACATAAAGAAATGAAGAGCTAGTTCAAACCT
TGGGAAAATACACTATATCTTAAACTCCATGAAAGAAGGTGAGGCTGCAAACAGTAATGCACATTGGCAA
CAGCCCCTGATGCCTATGCCTTATTCATCCCTCAGAAAAGGATTCAAGTAGAGGCTTGATTTGGAGGTTA
AAGTTTTGCTATGCTGTATTTTACATTACTTATTGTTTTAGCTGTCCTCATGAATGTCTTTTCACTACCC
ATTTGCTTATCCTGCATCTCTCAGCCTTGACTCCACTCAGTTCTCTTGCTTAGAGATACCACCTTTCCCC
TGAAGTGTTCCTTCCATGTTTTACGGCGAGATGGTTTCTCCTCGCCTGGCCACTCAGCCTTAGTTGTCTC
TGTTGTCTTATAGAGGTCTACTTGAAGAAGGAAAAACAGGGGGCATGGTTTGACTGTCCTGTGAGCCCTT
CTTCCCTGCCTCCCCCACTCACAGTGACCCGGAATCCCTCGACATGGCAGTCTAGAGCATGGCTACGTAG
ATAAGTAGCATGGCGGGTTAATCATTAACTACAAGGAACCCCTAGTGATGGAGTTGGCCACTCCCTCTCT
GCGCGCTCGCTCGCTCACTGAGGCCGGGCGACCAAAGGTCGCCCGACGCCCGGGCTTTGCCCGGGCGGCC
TCAGTGAGCGAGCGAGCGCGCCAGCTGGCGTAATAGCGAAGAGGCCCGCACCGATCGCCCTTCCCAACAG
TTGCGCAGCCTGAATGGCGAATGGAATTCCAGACGATTGAGCGTCAAAATGTAGGTATTTCCATGAGCGT
TTTTCCT
[38 nt withheld, positions 3928-3965]
C
[378 nt withheld, positions 3967-4344]
C
[91 nt withheld, positions 4346-4436]
A
[49 nt withheld, positions 4438-4486]
CCTTTGACGTTGGAGTCCACGTTCTTT
[37 nt withheld, positions 4514-4550]
ACCCTATCTCGGTCTATTCTTTTGATTTATAAGGGATTTTGCCGATTTCGGCCTATTGGTTAAAAAATGA
GCTGATTTAACAAAAATTTAACGCGAATTTTAACAAAAT
[37 nt withheld, positions 4660-4696]
T
[100 nt withheld, positions 4698-4797]
CTCAGGCAATGACCTGATAGCCTTTGTAG
[69 nt withheld, positions 4827-4895]
T
[44 nt withheld, positions 4897-4940]
ACCTACACATTACTCA
[44 nt withheld, positions 4957-5000]
TTGCGTTGAAATAAAGGCTTCTCCC
[83 nt withheld, positions 5026-5108]
TTCTTTGCCTTGCCTGTATGATTTATTGGATGTTGGAATTCCTGATGCGGTATTTTCTCCTTACGCATCT
GTGCGGTATTTCACACCGCATATGGTGCACTCTCAGTACAATCTGCTCTGATGCCGCATAGTTAAGCCAG
CCCCGACACCCGCCAACACCCGCTGACGCGCCCTGACGGGCTTGTCTGCTCCCGGCATCCGCTTACAGAC
AAGCTGTGACCGTCTCCGGGAGCTGCATGTGTCAGAGGTTTTCACCGTCATCACCGAAACGCGCGAGACG
AAAGGGCCTCGTGATACGCCTATTTTTATAGGTTAATGTCATGATAATAATGGTTTCTTAGACGTCAGGT
GGCACTTTTCGGGGAAATGTGCGCGGAACCCCTATTTGTTTATTTTTCTAAATACATTCAAATATGTATC
CGCTCATGAGACAATAACCCTGATAAATGCTTCAATAATATTGAAAAAGGAAGAGTATGAGTATTCAACA
TTTCCGTGTCGCCCTTATTCCCTTTTTTGCGGCATTTTGCCTTCCTGTTTTTGCTCACCCAGAAACGCTG
GTGAAAGTAAAAGATGCTGAAGATCAGTTGGGTGCACGAGTGGGTTACATCGAACTGGATCTCAACAGCG
GTAAGATCCTTGAGAGTTTTCGCCCCGAAGAACGTTTTCCAATGATGAGCACTTTTAAAGTTCTGCTATG
TGGCGCGGTATTATCCCGTATTGACGCCGGGCAAGAGCAACTCGGTCGCCGCATACACTATTCTCAGAAT
GACTTGGTTGAGTACTCACCAGTCACAGAAAAGCATCTTACGGATGGCATGACAGTAAGAGAATTATGCA
GTGCTGCCATAACCATGAGTGATAACACTGCGGCCAACTTACTTCTGACAACGATCGGAGGACCGAAGGA
GCTAACCGCTTTTTTGCACAACATGGGGGATCATGTAACTCGCCTTGATCGTTGGGAACCGGAGCTGAAT
GAAGCCATACCAAACGACGAGCGTGACACCACGATGCCTGTAGCAATGGCAACAACGTTGCGCAAACTAT
TAACTGGCGAACTACTTACTCTAGCTTCCCGGCAACAATTAATAGACTGGATGGAGGCGGATAAAGTTGC
AGGACCACTTCTGCGCTCGGCCCTTCCGGCTGGCTGGTTTATTGCTGATAAATCTGGAGCCGGTGAGCGT
GGGTCTCGCGGTATCATTGCAGCACTGGGGCCAGATGGTAAGCCCTCCCGTATCGTAGTTATCTACACGA
CGGGGAGTCAGGCAACTATGGATGAACGAAATAGACAGATCGCTGAGATAGGTGCCTCACTGATTAAGCA
TTGGTAACTGTCAGACCAAGTTTACTCATATATACTTTAGATTGATTTAAAACTTCATTTTTAATTTAAA
AGGATCTAGGTGAAGATCCTTTTTGATAATCTCATGACCAAAATCCCTTAACGTGAGTTTTCGTTCCACT
GAGCGTCAGACCCCGTAGAAAAGATCAAAGGATCTTCTTGAGATCCTTTTTTTCTGCGCGTAATCTGCTG
CTTGCAAACAAAAAAACCACCGCTACCAGCGGTGGTTTGTTTGCCGGATCAAGAGCTACCAACTCTTTTT
CCGAAGGTAACTGGCTTCAGCAGAGCGCAGATACCAAATACTGTCCTTCTAGTGTAGCCGTAGTTAGGCC
ACCACTTCAAGAACTCTGTAGCACCGCCTACATACCTCGCTCTGCTAATCCTGTTACCAGTGGCTGCTGC
CAGTGGCGATAAGTCGTGTCTTACCGGGTTGGACTCAAGACGATAGTTACCGGATAAGGCGCAGCGGTCG
GGCTGAACGGGGGGTTCGTGCACACAGCCCAGCTTGGAGCGAACGACCTACACCGAACTGAGATACCTAC
AGCGTGAGCTATGAGAAAGCGCCACGCTTCCCGAAGGGAGAAAGGCGGACAGGTATCCGGTAAGCGGCAG
GGTCGGAACAGGAGAGCGCACGAGGGAGCTTCCAGGGGGAAACGCCTGGTATCTTTATAGTCCTGTCGGG
TTTCGCCACCTCTGACTTGAGCGTCGATTTTTGTGATGCTCGTCAGGGGGGCGGAGCCTATGGAAAAACG
CCAGCAACGCGGCCTTTTTACGGTTCCTGGCCTTTTGCTGGCCTTTTGCTCACATGTTCTTTCCTGCGTT
ATCCCCTGATTCTGTGGATAACCGTATTACCGCCTTTGAGTGAGCTGATACCGCTCGCCGCAGCCGAACG
ACCGAGCGCAGCGAGTCAGTGAGCGAGGAAGCGGAAGAGCGCCCAATACGCAAACCGCCTCTCCCCGCGC
GTTGGCCGATTCATTAATGCAGCAGCTGCGCGCTCGCTCGCTCACTGAGGCCGCCC
