>Addgene plasmid #58870 | CD4_LD 0_TEV | addgene partial sequence | sequence record 97282 | rCD4-F 5'-AGTTTGCTGGTTCTGGCAAC-3'
TGCATCAGGAAGTGAACCTGGTGGTGATGAAAGTGGCTCAGCTCAACAATACTTTGACCTGTGAGGTGAT
GGGACCTACCTCTCCCAAGATGAGACTGACCCTGAAGCAGGAGAACCAGGAGGCCAGGGTCTCTGAGGAG
CAGAAAGTAGTTCAAGTGGTGGCCCCTGAGACAGGGCTGTGGCAGTGTCTACTGAGTGAAGGTGATAAGG
TCAAGATGGACTCCAGGATCCAGGTTTTATCCAGAGGGAAGCTTTTTTGGGCACTGGTCGTGGTTGCTGG
AGTCCTGTTTTGTTATGGCTTGCTAGTGACAGTGGCTCTTTGTGTTGAGAGCTTGTTTAAGGGGCCGCGT
GATTACAACCCGATATCGAGCACCATTTGTCATTTGACGAATGAATCTGATGGGCACACAACATCGTTGT
ATGGTATTGGATTTGGTCCCTTCATCATTACAAACAAGCACTTGTTTAGAAGAAATAATGGAACACTGTT
GGTCCAATCACTACATGGTGTATTCAAGGTCAAGAACACCACGACTTTGCAACAACACCTCATTGATGGG
AGGGACATGATAATTATTCGCATGCCTAAGGATTTCCCACCATTTCCTCAAAAGCTGAAATTTAGAGAGC
CACAAAGGGAAGAGCGCATATGTCTTGTGACAACCAACTTCCAAACTAAGAGCATGTCTAGCATGGTGTC
AGACACTAGTTGCACATTCCCTTCATCTGATGGCATATTCTGGAAGCATTGGATTCAAACCAAGGATGGG
CAGTGTGGC
