>Addgene plasmid #58870 | CD4_LD 0_TEV | addgene partial sequence | sequence record 129121 | CMV-F 5'-CGCAAATGGGCGGTAGGCGTG-3'
ACTAGAGAACCCACTGCTTACTGGCTTATCGAAATTAATACGACTCACTATAGGGAGACCCAAGCTGGCT
AGCGCCATCATGTGCCGAGCCATCTCTCTTAGGCGCTTGCTGCTGCTGCTGCTGCAGCTGTCACAACTCC
TAGCTGTCACTCAAGGGAAGACGCTGGTGCTGGGGAAGGAAGGGGAATCAGCAGAACTGCCCTGCGAGAG
TTCCCAGAAGAAGATCACAGTCTTCACCTGGAAGTTCTCTGACCAGAGGAAGATTCTGGGGCAGCATGGC
AAAGGTGTATTAATTAGAGGAGGTTCGCCTTCGCAGTTTGATCGTTTTGATTCCAAAAAAGGGGCATGGG
AGAAAGGATCGTTTCCTCTCATCATCAATAAACTTAAGATGGAAGACTCTCAGACTTATATCTGTGAGCT
GGAGAACAGGAAAGAGGAGGTGGAGTTGTGGGTGTTCAAAGTGACCTTCAGTCCGGGTACCAGCCTGTTG
CAAGGGCAGAGCCTGACCCTGACCTTGGATAGCAACTCTAAGGTCTCTAACCCCTTGACAGAGTGCAAAC
ACAAAAAGGGTAAAGTTGTCAGTGGTTCCAAAGTTCTCTCCATGTCCAACCTAAGGGTTCAGGACAGCGA
CTTCTGGAACTGCACCGTGACCCTGGACCAGAAAAAGAACTGGTTCGGCATGACACTCTCAGTGCTGGGT
TTTCAGAGCACAGCTATCACGGCCTATAAGAGTGAGGGAGAGTCAGCGGAGTTCTCCTTCCCACTCAACT
TTGCAGAGGAAAACGGGTGGGGAGAGCTGATGTGGAA
