>Addgene plasmid #58870 | CD4_LD 0_TEV | addgene partial sequence | sequence record 129122 | hbeta-globpA-R2 5'-GATGCTCAAGGCCCTTCATA-3'
GGAACCTTTAATAGAAATTGGACAGCAAGAAAGCGAGCTTAGTGATACTTGTGGGCCAGGGCATTAGCCA
CACCAGCCACCACTTTCTGATAGGCAGCCTGCACTGGTGGGGTGAATTGCTCGAGGTTTAAACAGCTCCA
CCGCGGTGGCGGCCGCCTAATTCATGAGTTGAGTCGCTTCCTTAACTGGCTGAAAAGGCTCTTCAGGTTT
CACCATGAAAACTTTATGGCCCCCCCACAATACTGAGTCAGCATTTAATCGCCAACCACTAACCCACTGC
TGCGCCTCCTGATTTGTCAACAATTCCATGAAGTTTTTCGGCACGCTTGTGAAATAATTGTTTGTGTTGG
TGAAATTCGATGCTGAGTGTATACCAACAATGAACCCATCTCTAGTTGATACTAATGGACTGCCACACTG
CCCATCCTTGGTTTGAATCCAATGCTTCCAGAATATGCCATCAGATGAAGGGAATGTGCAACTAGTGTCT
GACACCATGCTAGACATGCTCTTAGTTTGGAAGTTGGTTGTCACAAGACATATGCGCTCTTCCCTTTGTG
GCTCTCTAAATTTCAGCTTTTGAGGAAATGGTGGGAAATCCTTAGGCATGCGAATAATTATCATGTCCCT
CCCATCAATGAGGTGTTGTTGCAAAGTCGTGGTGTTCTTGACCTTGAATACACCATGTAGTGATTGGACC
AACAGTGTTCCATTATTTCTTCTAAACAAGTGCTTGTTTGTAATGATGAAGGGACCAAATCCAATACCAT
ACAACGATGTTGTGTGCCCATCAGATTCATTCGTCAAATGACAAATGGTGCTCGATATCGGGTTGTAATC
ACGCGGCCCCTT
